Addgene plasmid #97375: UKNP1.9.2
Purpose: Expression of HCV E1E2 genes cloned from patient serum. United Kingdom Nottingham Panel x.xx.xx (genotype.patient number.clone number)
Depositing lab: Jonathan Ball. Depositing organization: University of Nottingham. Publication: A Diverse Panel of Hepatitis C Virus Glycoproteins for Use in Vaccine Research Reveals Extremes of Monoclonal Antibody Neutralization Resistance. Urbanowicz RA, McClure CP, Brown RJ, Tsoleridis T, Persson MA, Krey T, Irving WL, Ball JK, Tarr AW. J Virol. 2015 Dec 23;90(7):3288-301. doi: 10.1128/JVI.02700-15. PubMed 26699643.
Backbone
  Vector backbone: pcDNA3.1_V5-His_Topo
  Backbone manufacturer: Invitrogen
  Vector type: Mammalian Expression
Growth in bacteria
  Bacterial resistance: Ampicillin, 100 μg/mL
  Growth temperature: 37°C
  Growth strain: DH5alpha
  Copy number: High Copy
Gene/Insert
  Gene/Insert name: HCV E1E2 (alt name: UKNP1.10.1)
  Species: Hepatitis C virus
  Insert size (bp): 1734
  GenBank ID: KU285171.1
  Cloning method: TOPO Cloning
  Sequencing primers: 5′ T7F; 3′ bGHR
Terms and licenses: Academic/Nonprofit Terms; Industry Terms: Not Available to Industry
How to cite: UKNP1.9.2 was a gift from Jonathan Ball (Addgene plasmid # 97375 ; http://n2t.net/addgene:97375 ; RRID:Addgene_97375)
