[The description below was written by a language model from this plasmid's Addgene catalogue record and pLannotate feature annotations shown in this document.]
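Description:
UKNP1.9.2 is a mammalian expression plasmid of about 7.26 kb, built on the Invitrogen pcDNA3.1 V5-His TOPO backbone. It carries the hepatitis C virus E1E2 envelope glycoprotein region amplified from patient serum and inserted by TOPO cloning. It belongs to the United Kingdom Nottingham Panel, whose names encode genotype, patient number and clone number, so this name denotes genotype 1, patient 9, clone 2. The catalogue entry also lists the alternative insert name UKNP1.10.1, a discrepancy the record does not explain. In E. coli the plasmid replicates from a high-copy ColE1/pUC origin and is selected with ampicillin through the bla gene. An f1 origin is also present.

The insert of roughly 1.7 kb was matched by automated annotation to a fragment of the HCV polyprotein. That match carries a generic polyprotein description mentioning NS2, but the catalogue identifies the region as E1E2. The insert sits downstream of the CMV immediate-early enhancer and promoter and upstream of the bovine growth hormone polyadenylation signal. A T7 promoter lies between the CMV promoter and the insert and serves as a sequencing primer site. A V5 epitope tag from the backbone lies downstream of the insert, but the record does not say whether it is fused in frame or excluded by a stop codon. An SV40 promoter-driven neomycin resistance cassette with an SV40 poly(A) signal would permit selection of stably transfected mammalian cells. The short HIV LTR, ble, lacI and lac promoter annotations are small fragments, likely backbone remnants or spurious matches.

The depositor and repository sequences give essentially identical feature maps. The plasmid is used to express patient-derived HCV glycoproteins, as part of a diverse panel for vaccine research and for assessing antibody neutralization sensitivity.
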