Features (pLannotate 1.2.2; 21 found; start..end, strand, type, name):
     36..80      -  misc_feature   bom (fragment): basis of mobility region from pBR322
    235..614     +  enhancer       CMV enhancer: human cytomegalovirus immediate early enhancer
    615..818     +  promoter       CMV promoter: human cytomegalovirus (CMV) immediate early promoter
    814..847     +  LTR            5' LTR (truncated) (fragment): truncated 5' long terminal repeat (LTR) from HIV-1
    863..881     +  promoter       T7 promoter: promoter for bacteriophage T7 RNA polymerase
    942..2669    +  CDS            POLG_HCVGL (fragment): Experimental evidence at protein level: Swiss-Prot protein existence level 1. [Protease NS2]: Cysteine protease required for the proteolytic auto-cleavage between the non-structural proteins NS2 and NS3 (By similarity). The N-terminus of NS3 is required for the function of NS2 protease (active region NS2-3) (By similarity). Promotes the initiation of viral particle assembly by mediating the interaction between structural and non-structural proteins (By similarity). From Hepatitis C virus (isolate Glasgow) (HCV).
   2757..2798    +  CDS            V5 tag: epitope tag from simian virus 5
   2854..3078    +  polyA_signal   bGH poly(A) signal: bovine growth hormone polyadenylation signal
   3082..3103    +  promoter       SV40 promoter (fragment): SV40 enhancer and early promoter
   3124..3552    +  rep_origin     f1 ori (sequence partly withheld): f1 bacteriophage origin of replication; arrow indicates direction of (+) strand synthesis
   3566..3896    +  promoter       SV40 promoter: SV40 enhancer and early promoter
   3963..4754    +  CDS            neo: KKA2_KLEPN - Also known as kan, nptII. Experimental evidence at protein level: Swiss-Prot protein existence level 1. Resistance to kanamycin, neomycin, paromomycin, ribostamycin, butirosin and gentamicin B. From Klebsiella pneumoniae.
   4780..4938    +  CDS            ble (fragment): BLE_KLEPN - Experimental evidence at protein level: Swiss-Prot protein existence level 1. Binding protein with a strong affinity to the bleomycin family of antibiotics. Binds to CL990; an antimitotic-antibiotic compound. From Klebsiella pneumoniae.
   4933..5054    +  polyA_signal   SV40 poly(A) signal: SV40 polyadenylation signal
   5127..5143    -  protein_bind   lac operator: The lac repressor binds to the lac operator to inhibit transcription in E. coli. This inhibition can be relieved by adding lactose or isopropyl-β-D-thiogalactopyranoside (IPTG). lac repressor encoded by lacI
   5151..5181    -  promoter       lac promoter: promoter for the E. coli lac operon
   5196..5217    -  protein_bind   CAP binding site: CAP binding activates transcription in the presence of cAMP. E. coli catabolite activator protein
   5230..5322    -  CDS            lacI (fragment): lac repressor; lacI; The lac repressor binds to the lac operator to inhibit transcription in E. coli. This inhibition can be relieved by adding lactose or isopropyl-β-D-thiogalactopyranoside (IPTG).
   5505..6093    -  rep_origin     ori: high-copy-number ColE1/pMB1/pBR322/pUC origin of replication
   6264..7124    -  CDS            AmpR: β-lactamase; bla; confers resistance to ampicillin, carbenicillin, and related antibiotics
   7125..7229    -  promoter       AmpR promoter: bla
>Addgene plasmid #97375 | UKNP1.9.2 | depositor full sequence | sequence record 179064 | UKNP1.9.2 sequence 7260 bps
GACGGATCGGGAGATCTCCCGATCCCCTATGGTCGACTCTCAGTACAATCTGCTCTGATGCCGCATAGTT
AAGCCAGTATCTGCTCCCTGCTTGTGTGTTGGAGGTCGCTGAGTAGTGCGCGAGCAAAATTTAAGCTACA
ACAAGGCAAGGCTTGACCGACAATTGCATGAAGAATCTGCTTAGGGTTAGGCGTTTTGCGCTGCTTCGCG
ATGTACGGGCCAGATATACGCGTTGACATTGATTATTGACTAGTTATTAATAGTAATCAATTACGGGGTC
ATTAGTTCATAGCCCATATATGGAGTTCCGCGTTACATAACTTACGGTAAATGGCCCGCCTGGCTGACCG
CCCAACGACCCCCGCCCATTGACGTCAATAATGACGTATGTTCCCATAGTAACGCCAATAGGGACTTTCC
ATTGACGTCAATGGGTGGACTATTTACGGTAAACTGCCCACTTGGCAGTACATCAAGTGTATCATATGCC
AAGTACGCCCCCTATTGACGTCAATGACGGTAAATGGCCCGCCTGGCATTATGCCCAGTACATGACCTTA
TGGGACTTTCCTACTTGGCAGTACATCTACGTATTAGTCATCGCTATTACCATGGTGATGCGGTTTTGGC
AGTACATCAATGGGCGTGGATAGCGGTTTGACTCACGGGGATTTCCAAGTCTCCACCCCATTGACGTCAA
TGGGAGTTTGTTTTGGCACCAAAATCAACGGGACTTTCCAAAATGTCGTAACAACTCCGCCCCATTGACG
CAAATGGGCGGTAGGCGTGTACGGTGGGAGGTCTATATAAGCAGAGCTCTCTGGCTAACTAGAGAACCCA
CTGCTTACTGGCTTATCGAAATTAATACGACTCACTATAGGGAGACCCAAGCTGGCTAGTTAAGCTTGGT
ACCGAGCTCGGATCCAGTACCCTTCACCATGGGTTGCTCTTTCTCTATCTTCCTTCTGGCCCTGCTCTCT
TGCCTGACTGTGCCCGCTTCAGCCTACCAAGTGCGCAACTCCACGGGGCTTTACCATGTCACCAATGATT
GCCCTAACTCGAGTATTGTGTACGAGGCGGCCGATGCCATCCTGCACACTCCGGGGTGCGTCCCTTGCGT
TCGCGAGGGTAACGCCTCGAGGTGTTGGGTGACGGTGACCCCCACGGTGGCCACCAGGGACGGCAAACTC
CCCACAACACAGCTTCGACGCCACATCGATCTGCTTGTCGGGAGCGCCACCCTCTGCTCGGCCCTCTACG
TGGGGGGCCTGTGCGGGTCTGTCTTTCTTGTCGGCCAACTGTTTACCTTCTCTCCCAGGCACCACTGGAC
AACGCAAGATTGCAATTGTTCCATCTATCCCGGCCACATAACGGGTCACCGCATGGCGTGGGATATGATG
ATGAACTGGTCCCCTACGGCGGCGTTGGTAGTAGCTCAGCTGCTCCGGATCCCACAAGCCATCTTGGACA
TGATCGCTGGTGCCCACTGGGGAGTCCTGGCGGGCATAGCGTATTTCTCCATGGTGGGGAACTGGGCGAA
GGTCATAGTAGTGCTGCTGCTATTTGCCGGCGTCGACGCGGCAACCTACGTCACCGGGGGAGTTGCCGGC
AGCAACACGGCCAATTTTGCTGGTCTTTTCTCACAAGGCGCCAGGCAGAACGTCCAGCTGATCAACACCA
ACGGCAGTTGGCACATCAATAGGACGGCCTTGAACTGCAATGACAGCCTTCAGACCGGCTGGATAGCAGG
GCTTATCTATCGCCACAAATTCAACTCTTCAGGCTGTCCCGAGAGGATGGCTAGCTGCCGACTCCTCACC
GATTTTGACCAGGGCTGGGGGCCTATCAGTTATAACACCACAGGCGGCCCTGACCAACGCCCCTACTGCT
GGCACTACCCCCCAAAACCTTGTGGTATTGTGCCCGCAAAGGGCGTGTGTGGCCCAGTATATTGCTTCAC
TCCCAGCCCTGTGGTGGTGGGAACGACCGACAAGTCGGGCGCGCCTACCTACAACTGGGGTGATAATGAC
ACGGACGTCTTCGTCCTCAACAACACCAGGCCACCGCTGGGCAATTGGTTCGGTTGTACCTGGATGAACT
CAACTGGATTTACTAAAGTGTGCGGAGCGCCCCCCTGCGCCATCGGAGGGGCGGGCAACAACACCTTGCT
CTGCCCCACTGATTGTTTCCGCAAGCATCCGGAAGCCACGTACTCTCGGTGCGGCTCCGGTCCCTGGATT
ACGCCCAGGTGCCTGGTCGACTACCCGTATAGGCTTTGGCATTATCCCTGTACCATCAACTACACCATAT
TCAAAGTCAGGATGTATGTGGGAGGGGTCGAGCACAGGCTGGAAGCCGCCTGCAACTGGACGCGGGGTGA
ACGCTGTAATCTGGAAGACAGGGACAGGTCCGAGCTCAGCCCTTTGCTGTTGTCCACCACACAGTGGCAG
GTCCTTCCGTGCTCCTTTACAACCCTGCCAGCCTTGTCCACCGGCCTCATCCATCTCCACCAAAACATCG
TGGATGTGCAGTACTTGTACGGGGTGGGGTCAAGCGTCGCGGCCTGGGCCATCAAGTGGGAATACGTCGT
TCTCCTGTTCCTTCTGCTTGCAGACGCGCGCGTCTGCTCCTGCCTGTGGATGATGCTACTCATAGCCCAG
GCTGAGGCCTAATCTAGAAACTTTAAGGGTCAAGACAATTCTGCAGATATCCAGCACAGTGGCGGCCGCT
CGAGTCTAGAGGGCCCGCGGTTCGAAGGTAAGCCTATCCCTAACCCTCTCCTCGGTCTCGATTCTACGCG
TACCGGTCATCATCACCATCACCATTGAGTTTAAACCCGCTGATCAGCCTCGACTGTGCCTTCTAGTTGC
CAGCCATCTGTTGTTTGCCCCTCCCCCGTGCCTTCCTTGACCCTGGAAGGTGCCACTCCCACTGTCCTTT
CCTAATAAAATGAGGAAATTGCATCGCATTGTCTGAGTAGGTGTCATTCTATTCTGGGGGGTGGGGTGGG
GCAGGACAGCAAGGGGGAGGATTGGGAAGACAATAGCAGGCATGCTGGGGATGCGGTGGGCTCTATGGCT
TCTGAGGCGGAAAGAACCAGCTGGGGCTCTAGGGGGTATCCCC
[124 nt withheld, positions 3124-3247]
C
[32 nt withheld, positions 3249-3280]
CA
[57 nt withheld, positions 3283-3339]
A
[49 nt withheld, positions 3341-3389]
CCTTTGACGTTGGAGTCCACGTTCTTT
[37 nt withheld, positions 3417-3453]
ACCCTATCTCGGTCTATTCTTTTGATTTATAAGGGATTTTGGGGATTTCGGCCTATTGGTTAAAAAATGA
GCTGATTTAACAAAAATTTAACGCGAATTAATTCTGTGGAATGTGTGTCAGTTAGGGTGTGGAAAGTCCC
CAGGCTCCCCAGGCAGGCAGAAGTATGCAAAGCATGCATCTCAATTAGTCAGCAACCAGGTGTGGAAAGT
CCCCAGGCTCCCCAGCAGGCAGAAGTATGCAAAGCATGCATCTCAATTAGTCAGCAACCATAGTCCCGCC
CCTAACTCCGCCCATCCCGCCCCTAACTCCGCCCAGTTCCGCCCATTCTCCGCCCCATGGCTGACTAATT
TTTTTTATTTATGCAGAGGCCGAGGCCGCCTCTGCCTCTGAGCTATTCCAGAAGTAGTGAGGAGGCTTTT
TTGGAGGCCTAGGCTTTTGCAAAAAGCTCCCGGGAGCTTGTATATCCATTTTCGGATCTGATCAAGAGAC
AGGATGAGGATCGTTTCGCATGATTGAACAAGATGGATTGCACGCAGGTTCTCCGGCCGCTTGGGTGGAG
AGGCTATTCGGCTATGACTGGGCACAACAGACAATCGGCTGCTCTGATGCCGCCGTGTTCCGGCTGTCAG
CGCAGGGGCGCCCGGTTCTTTTTGTCAAGACCGACCTGTCCGGTGCCCTGAATGAACTGCAGGACGAGGC
AGCGCGGCTATCGTGGCTGGCCACGACGGGCGTTCCTTGCGCAGCTGTGCTCGACGTTGTCACTGAAGCG
GGAAGGGACTGGCTGCTATTGGGCGAAGTGCCGGGGCAGGATCTCCTGTCATCTCACCTTGCTCCTGCCG
AGAAAGTATCCATCATGGCTGATGCAATGCGGCGGCTGCATACGCTTGATCCGGCTACCTGCCCATTCGA
CCACCAAGCGAAACATCGCATCGAGCGAGCACGTACTCGGATGGAAGCCGGTCTTGTCGATCAGGATGAT
CTGGACGAAGAGCATCAGGGGCTCGCGCCAGCCGAACTGTTCGCCAGGCTCAAGGCGCGCATGCCCGACG
GCGAGGATCTCGTCGTGACCCATGGCGATGCCTGCTTGCCGAATATCATGGTGGAAAATGGCCGCTTTTC
TGGATTCATCGACTGTGGCCGGCTGGGTGTGGCGGACCGCTATCAGGACATAGCGTTGGCTACCCGTGAT
ATTGCTGAAGAGCTTGGCGGCGAATGGGCTGACCGCTTCCTCGTGCTTTACGGTATCGCCGCTCCCGATT
CGCAGCGCATCGCCTTCTATCGCCTTCTTGACGAGTTCTTCTGAGCGGGACTCTGGGGTTCGCGAAATGA
CCGACCAAGCGACGCCCAACCTGCCATCACGAGATTTCGATTCCACCGCCGCCTTCTATGAAAGGTTGGG
CTTCGGAATCGTTTTCCGGGACGCCGGCTGGATGATCCTCCAGCGCGGGGATCTCATGCTGGAGTTCTTC
GCCCACCCCAACTTGTTTATTGCAGCTTATAATGGTTACAAATAAAGCAATAGCATCACAAATTTCACAA
ATAAAGCATTTTTTTCACTGCATTCTAGTTGTGGTTTGTCCAAACTCATCAATGTATCTTATCATGTCTG
TATACCGTCGACCTCTAGCTAGAGCTTGGCGTAATCATGGTCATAGCTGTTTCCTGTGTGAAATTGTTAT
CCGCTCACAATTCCACACAACATACGAGCCGGAAGCATAAAGTGTAAAGCCTGGGGTGCCTAATGAGTGA
GCTAACTCACATTAATTGCGTTGCGCTCACTGCCCGCTTTCCAGTCGGGAAACCTGTCGTGCCAGCTGCA
TTAATGAATCGGCCAACGCGCGGGGAGAGGCGGTTTGCGTATTGGGCGCTCTTCCGCTTCCTCGCTCACT
GACTCGCTGCGCTCGGTCGTTCGGCTGCGGCGAGCGGTATCAGCTCACTCAAAGGCGGTAATACGGTTAT
CCACAGAATCAGGGGATAACGCAGGAAAGAACATGTGAGCAAAAGGCCAGCAAAAGGCCAGGAACCGTAA
AAAGGCCGCGTTGCTGGCGTTTTTCCATAGGCTCCGCCCCCCTGACGAGCATCACAAAAATCGACGCTCA
AGTCAGAGGTGGCGAAACCCGACAGGACTATAAAGATACCAGGCGTTTCCCCCTGGAAGCTCCCTCGTGC
GCTCTCCTGTTCCGACCCTGCCGCTTACCGGATACCTGTCCGCCTTTCTCCCTTCGGGAAGCGTGGCGCT
TTCTCAATGCTCACGCTGTAGGTATCTCAGTTCGGTGTAGGTCGTTCGCTCCAAGCTGGGCTGTGTGCAC
GAACCCCCCGTTCAGCCCGACCGCTGCGCCTTATCCGGTAACTATCGTCTTGAGTCCAACCCGGTAAGAC
ACGACTTATCGCCACTGGCAGCAGCCACTGGTAACAGGATTAGCAGAGCGAGGTATGTAGGCGGTGCTAC
AGAGTTCTTGAAGTGGTGGCCTAACTACGGCTACACTAGAAGGACAGTATTTGGTATCTGCGCTCTGCTG
AAGCCAGTTACCTTCGGAAAAAGAGTTGGTAGCTCTTGATCCGGCAAACAAACCACCGCTGGTAGCGGTG
GTTTTTTTGTTTGCAAGCAGCAGATTACGCGCAGAAAAAAAGGATCTCAAGAAGATCCTTTGATCTTTTC
TACGGGGTCTGACGCTCAGTGGAACGAAAACTCACGTTAAGGGATTTTGGTCATGAGATTATCAAAAAGG
ATCTTCACCTAGATCCTTTTAAATTAAAAATGAAGTTTTAAATCAATCTAAAGTATATATGAGTAAACTT
GGTCTGACAGTTACCAATGCTTAATCAGTGAGGCACCTATCTCAGCGATCTGTCTATTTCGTTCATCCAT
AGTTGCCTGACTCCCCGTCGTGTAGATAACTACGATACGGGAGGGCTTACCATCTGGCCCCAGTGCTGCA
ATGATACCGCGAGACCCACGCTCACCGGCTCCAGATTTATCAGCAATAAACCAGCCAGCCGGAAGGGCCG
AGCGCAGAAGTGGTCCTGCAACTTTATCCGCCTCCATCCAGTCTATTAATTGTTGCCGGGAAGCTAGAGT
AAGTAGTTCGCCAGTTAATAGTTTGCGCAACGTTGTTGCCATTGCTACAGGCATCGTGGTGTCACGCTCG
TCGTTTGGTATGGCTTCATTCAGCTCCGGTTCCCAACGATCAAGGCGAGTTACATGATCCCCCATGTTGT
GCAAAAAAGCGGTTAGCTCCTTCGGTCCTCCGATCGTTGTCAGAAGTAAGTTGGCCGCAGTGTTATCACT
CATGGTTATGGCAGCACTGCATAATTCTCTTACTGTCATGCCATCCGTAAGATGCTTTTCTGTGACTGGT
GAGTACTCAACCAAGTCATTCTGAGAATAGTGTATGCGGCGACCGAGTTGCTCTTGCCCGGCGTCAATAC
GGGATAATACCGCGCCACATAGCAGAACTTTAAAAGTGCTCATCATTGGAAAACGTTCTTCGGGGCGAAA
ACTCTCAAGGATCTTACCGCTGTTGAGATCCAGTTCGATGTAACCCACTCGTGCACCCAACTGATCTTCA
GCATCTTTTACTTTCACCAGCGTTTCTGGGTGAGCAAAAACAGGAAGGCAAAATGCCGCAAAAAAGGGAA
TAAGGGCGACACGGAAATGTTGAATACTCATACTCTTCCTTTTTCAATATTATTGAAGCATTTATCAGGG
TTATTGTCTCATGAGCGGATACATATTTGAATGTATTTAGAAAAATAAACAAATAGGGGTTCCGCGCACA
TTTCCCCGAAAAGTGCCACCTGACGTC
