Features (pLannotate 1.2.2; 21 found; start..end, strand, type, name):
     30..82      -  misc_feature   bom (fragment): basis of mobility region from pBR322
    237..616     +  enhancer       CMV enhancer: human cytomegalovirus immediate early enhancer
    617..820     +  promoter       CMV promoter: human cytomegalovirus (CMV) immediate early promoter
    816..849     +  LTR            5' LTR (truncated) (fragment): truncated 5' long terminal repeat (LTR) from HIV-1
    865..883     +  promoter       T7 promoter: promoter for bacteriophage T7 RNA polymerase
    944..2671    +  CDS            POLG_HCVGL (fragment): Experimental evidence at protein level: Swiss-Prot protein existence level 1. [Protease NS2]: Cysteine protease required for the proteolytic auto-cleavage between the non-structural proteins NS2 and NS3 (By similarity). The N-terminus of NS3 is required for the function of NS2 protease (active region NS2-3) (By similarity). Promotes the initiation of viral particle assembly by mediating the interaction between structural and non-structural proteins (By similarity). From Hepatitis C virus (isolate Glasgow) (HCV).
   2759..2800    +  CDS            V5 tag: epitope tag from simian virus 5
   2856..3080    +  polyA_signal   bGH poly(A) signal: bovine growth hormone polyadenylation signal
   3084..3105    +  promoter       SV40 promoter (fragment): SV40 enhancer and early promoter
   3126..3554    +  rep_origin     f1 ori (sequence partly withheld): f1 bacteriophage origin of replication; arrow indicates direction of (+) strand synthesis
   3568..3897    +  promoter       SV40 promoter: SV40 enhancer and early promoter
   3964..4755    +  CDS            neo: KKA2_KLEPN - Also known as kan, nptII. Experimental evidence at protein level: Swiss-Prot protein existence level 1. Resistance to kanamycin, neomycin, paromomycin, ribostamycin, butirosin and gentamicin B. From Klebsiella pneumoniae.
   4781..4939    +  CDS            ble (fragment): BLE_KLEPN - Experimental evidence at protein level: Swiss-Prot protein existence level 1. Binding protein with a strong affinity to the bleomycin family of antibiotics. Binds to CL990; an antimitotic-antibiotic compound. From Klebsiella pneumoniae.
   4934..5055    +  polyA_signal   SV40 poly(A) signal: SV40 polyadenylation signal
   5128..5144    -  protein_bind   lac operator: The lac repressor binds to the lac operator to inhibit transcription in E. coli. This inhibition can be relieved by adding lactose or isopropyl-β-D-thiogalactopyranoside (IPTG). lac repressor encoded by lacI
   5152..5182    -  promoter       lac promoter: promoter for the E. coli lac operon
   5197..5218    -  protein_bind   CAP binding site: CAP binding activates transcription in the presence of cAMP. E. coli catabolite activator protein
   5231..5323    -  CDS            lacI (fragment): lac repressor; lacI; The lac repressor binds to the lac operator to inhibit transcription in E. coli. This inhibition can be relieved by adding lactose or isopropyl-β-D-thiogalactopyranoside (IPTG).
   5506..6094    -  rep_origin     ori: high-copy-number ColE1/pMB1/pBR322/pUC origin of replication
   6265..7125    -  CDS            AmpR: β-lactamase; bla; confers resistance to ampicillin, carbenicillin, and related antibiotics
   7126..7230    -  promoter       AmpR promoter: bla
>Addgene plasmid #97375 | UKNP1.9.2 | addgene full sequence | sequence record 189781 | Addgene NGS Result
TCGACGGATCGGGAGATCTCCCGATCCCCTATGGTGCACTCTCAGTACAATCTGCTCTGATGCCGCATAG
TTAAGCCAGTATCTGCTCCCTGCTTGTGTGTTGGAGGTCGCTGAGTAGTGCGCGAGCAAAATTTAAGCTA
CAACAAGGCAAGGCTTGACCGACAATTGCATGAAGAATCTGCTTAGGGTTAGGCGTTTTGCGCTGCTTCG
CGATGTACGGGCCAGATATACGCGTTGACATTGATTATTGACTAGTTATTAATAGTAATCAATTACGGGG
TCATTAGTTCATAGCCCATATATGGAGTTCCGCGTTACATAACTTACGGTAAATGGCCCGCCTGGCTGAC
CGCCCAACGACCCCCGCCCATTGACGTCAATAATGACGTATGTTCCCATAGTAACGCCAATAGGGACTTT
CCATTGACGTCAATGGGTGGAGTATTTACGGTAAACTGCCCACTTGGCAGTACATCAAGTGTATCATATG
CCAAGTACGCCCCCTATTGACGTCAATGACGGTAAATGGCCCGCCTGGCATTATGCCCAGTACATGACCT
TATGGGACTTTCCTACTTGGCAGTACATCTACGTATTAGTCATCGCTATTACCATGGTGATGCGGTTTTG
GCAGTACATCAATGGGCGTGGATAGCGGTTTGACTCACGGGGATTTCCAAGTCTCCACCCCATTGACGTC
AATGGGAGTTTGTTTTGGCACCAAAATCAACGGGACTTTCCAAAATGTCGTAACAACTCCGCCCCATTGA
CGCAAATGGGCGGTAGGCGTGTACGGTGGGAGGTCTATATAAGCAGAGCTCTCTGGCTAACTAGAGAACC
CACTGCTTACTGGCTTATCGAAATTAATACGACTCACTATAGGGAGACCCAAGCTGGCTAGTTAAGCTTG
GTACCGAGCTCGGATCCAGTACCCTTCACCATGGGTTGCTCTTTCTCTATCTTCCTTCTGGCCCTGCTCT
CTTGCCTGACTGTGCCCGCTTCAGCCTACCAAGTGCGCAACTCCACGGGGCTTTACCATGTCACCAATGA
TTGCCCTAACTCGAGTATTGTGTACGAGGCGGCCGATGCCATCCTGCACACTCCGGGGTGCGTCCCTTGC
GTTCGCGAGGGTAACGCCTCGAGGTGTTGGGTGACGGTGACCCCCACGGTGGCCACCAGGGACGGCAAAC
TCCCCACAACACAGCTTCGACGCCACATCGATCTGCTTGTCGGGAGCGCCACCCTCTGCTCGGCCCTCTA
CGTGGGGGGCCTGTGCGGGTCTGTCTTTCTTGTCGGCCAACTGTTTACCTTCTCTCCCAGGCACCACTGG
ACAACGCAAGATTGCAATTGTTCCATCTATCCCGGCCACATAACGGGTCACCGCATGGCGTGGGATATGA
TGATGAACTGGTCCCCTACGGCGGCGTTGGTAGTAGCTCAGCTGCTCCGGATCCCACAAGCCATCTTGGA
CATGATCGCTGGTGCCCACTGGGGAGTCCTGGCGGGCATAGCGTATTTCTCCATGGTGGGGAACTGGGCG
AAGGTCATAGTAGTGCTGCTGCTATTTGCCGGCGTCGACGCGGCAACCTACGTCACCGGGGGAGTTGCCG
GCAGCAACACGGCCAATTTTGCTGGTCTTTTCTCACAAGGCGCCAGGCAGAACGTCCAGCTGATCAACAC
CAACGGCAGTTGGCACATCAATAGGACGGCCTTGAACTGCAATGACAGCCTTCAGACCGGCTGGATAGCA
GGGCTTATCTATCGCCACAAATTCAACTCTTCAGGCTGTCCCGAGAGGATGGCTAGCTGCCGACTCCTCA
CCGATTTTGACCAGGGCTGGGGGCCTATCAGTTATAACACCACAGGCGGCCCTGACCAACGCCCCTACTG
CTGGCACTACCCCCCAAAACCTTGTGGTATTGTGCCCGCAAAGGGCGTGTGTGGCCCAGTATATTGCTTC
ACTCCCAGCCCTGTGGTGGTGGGAACGACCGACAAGTCGGGCGCGCCTACCTACAACTGGGGTGATAATG
ACACGGACGTCTTCGTCCTCAACAACACCAGGCCACCGCTGGGCAATTGGTTCGGTTGTACCTGGATGAA
CTCAACTGGATTTACTAAAGTGTGCGGAGCGCCCCCCTGCGCCATCGGAGGGGCGGGCAACAACACCTTG
CTCTGCCCCACTGATTGTTTCCGCAAGCATCCGGAAGCCACGTACTCTCGGTGCGGCTCCGGTCCCTGGA
TTACGCCCAGGTGCCTGGTCGACTACCCGTATAGGCTTTGGCATTATCCCTGTACCATCAACTACACCAT
ATTCAAAGTCAGGATGTATGTGGGAGGGGTCGAGCACAGGCTGGAAGCCGCCTGCAACTGGACGCGGGGT
GAACGCTGTAATCTGGAAGACAGGGACAGGTCCGAGCTCAGCCCTTTGCTGTTGTCCACCACACAGTGGC
AGGTCCTTCCGTGCTCCTTTACAACCCTGCCAGCCTTGTCCACCGGCCTCATCCATCTCCACCAAAACAT
CGTGGATGTGCAGTACTTGTACGGGGTGGGGTCAAGCGTCGCGGCCTGGGCCATCAAGTGGGAATACGTC
GTTCTCCTGTTCCTTCTGCTTGCAGACGCGCGCGTCTGCTCCTGCCTGTGGATGATGCTACTCATAGCCC
AGGCTGAGGCCTAATCTAGAAACTTTAAGGGTCAAGACAATTCTGCAGATATCCAGCACAGTGGCGGCCG
CTCGAGTCTAGAGGGCCCGCGGTTCGAAGGTAAGCCTATCCCTAACCCTCTCCTCGGTCTCGATTCTACG
CGTACCGGTCATCATCACCATCACCATTGAGTTTAAACCCGCTGATCAGCCTCGACTGTGCCTTCTAGTT
GCCAGCCATCTGTTGTTTGCCCCTCCCCCGTGCCTTCCTTGACCCTGGAAGGTGCCACTCCCACTGTCCT
TTCCTAATAAAATGAGGAAATTGCATCGCATTGTCTGAGTAGGTGTCATTCTATTCTGGGGGGTGGGGTG
GGGCAGGACAGCAAGGGGGAGGATTGGGAAGACAATAGCAGGCATGCTGGGGATGCGGTGGGCTCTATGG
CTTCTGAGGCGGAAAGAACCAGCTGGGGCTCTAGGGGGTATCCCC
[124 nt withheld, positions 3126-3249]
C
[91 nt withheld, positions 3251-3341]
A
[49 nt withheld, positions 3343-3391]
CCTTTGACGTTGGAGTCCACGTTCTTT
[37 nt withheld, positions 3419-3455]
ACCCTATCTCGGTCTATTCTTTTGATTTATAAGGGATTTTGCCGATTTCGGCCTATTGGTTAAAAAATGA
GCTGATTTAACAAAAATTTAACGCGAATTAATTCTGTGGAATGTGTGTCAGTTAGGGTGTGGAAAGTCCC
CAGGCTCCCCAGCAGGCAGAAGTATGCAAAGCATGCATCTCAATTAGTCAGCAACCAGGTGTGGAAAGTC
CCCAGGCTCCCCAGCAGGCAGAAGTATGCAAAGCATGCATCTCAATTAGTCAGCAACCATAGTCCCGCCC
CTAACTCCGCCCATCCCGCCCCTAACTCCGCCCAGTTCCGCCCATTCTCCGCCCCATGGCTGACTAATTT
TTTTTATTTATGCAGAGGCCGAGGCCGCCTCTGCCTCTGAGCTATTCCAGAAGTAGTGAGGAGGCTTTTT
TGGAGGCCTAGGCTTTTGCAAAAAGCTCCCGGGAGCTTGTATATCCATTTTCGGATCTGATCAAGAGACA
GGATGAGGATCGTTTCGCATGATTGAACAAGATGGATTGCACGCAGGTTCTCCGGCCGCTTGGGTGGAGA
GGCTATTCGGCTATGACTGGGCACAACAGACAATCGGCTGCTCTGATGCCGCCGTGTTCCGGCTGTCAGC
GCAGGGGCGCCCGGTTCTTTTTGTCAAGACCGACCTGTCCGGTGCCCTGAATGAACTGCAGGACGAGGCA
GCGCGGCTATCGTGGCTGGCCACGACGGGCGTTCCTTGCGCAGCTGTGCTCGACGTTGTCACTGAAGCGG
GAAGGGACTGGCTGCTATTGGGCGAAGTGCCGGGGCAGGATCTCCTGTCATCTCACCTTGCTCCTGCCGA
GAAAGTATCCATCATGGCTGATGCAATGCGGCGGCTGCATACGCTTGATCCGGCTACCTGCCCATTCGAC
CACCAAGCGAAACATCGCATCGAGCGAGCACGTACTCGGATGGAAGCCGGTCTTGTCGATCAGGATGATC
TGGACGAAGAGCATCAGGGGCTCGCGCCAGCCGAACTGTTCGCCAGGCTCAAGGCGCGCATGCCCGACGG
CGAGGATCTCGTCGTGACCCATGGCGATGCCTGCTTGCCGAATATCATGGTGGAAAATGGCCGCTTTTCT
GGATTCATCGACTGTGGCCGGCTGGGTGTGGCGGACCGCTATCAGGACATAGCGTTGGCTACCCGTGATA
TTGCTGAAGAGCTTGGCGGCGAATGGGCTGACCGCTTCCTCGTGCTTTACGGTATCGCCGCTCCCGATTC
GCAGCGCATCGCCTTCTATCGCCTTCTTGACGAGTTCTTCTGAGCGGGACTCTGGGGTTCGCGAAATGAC
CGACCAAGCGACGCCCAACCTGCCATCACGAGATTTCGATTCCACCGCCGCCTTCTATGAAAGGTTGGGC
TTCGGAATCGTTTTCCGGGACGCCGGCTGGATGATCCTCCAGCGCGGGGATCTCATGCTGGAGTTCTTCG
CCCACCCCAACTTGTTTATTGCAGCTTATAATGGTTACAAATAAAGCAATAGCATCACAAATTTCACAAA
TAAAGCATTTTTTTCACTGCATTCTAGTTGTGGTTTGTCCAAACTCATCAATGTATCTTATCATGTCTGT
ATACCGTCGACCTCTAGCTAGAGCTTGGCGTAATCATGGTCATAGCTGTTTCCTGTGTGAAATTGTTATC
CGCTCACAATTCCACACAACATACGAGCCGGAAGCATAAAGTGTAAAGCCTGGGGTGCCTAATGAGTGAG
CTAACTCACATTAATTGCGTTGCGCTCACTGCCCGCTTTCCAGTCGGGAAACCTGTCGTGCCAGCTGCAT
TAATGAATCGGCCAACGCGCGGGGAGAGGCGGTTTGCGTATTGGGCGCTCTTCCGCTTCCTCGCTCACTG
ACTCGCTGCGCTCGGTCGTTCGGCTGCGGCGAGCGGTATCAGCTCACTCAAAGGCGGTAATACGGTTATC
CACAGAATCAGGGGATAACGCAGGAAAGAACATGTGAGCAAAAGGCCAGCAAAAGGCCAGGAACCGTAAA
AAGGCCGCGTTGCTGGCGTTTTTCCATAGGCTCCGCCCCCCTGACGAGCATCACAAAAATCGACGCTCAA
GTCAGAGGTGGCGAAACCCGACAGGACTATAAAGATACCAGGCGTTTCCCCCTGGAAGCTCCCTCGTGCG
CTCTCCTGTTCCGACCCTGCCGCTTACCGGATACCTGTCCGCCTTTCTCCCTTCGGGAAGCGTGGCGCTT
TCTCATAGCTCACGCTGTAGGTATCTCAGTTCGGTGTAGGTCGTTCGCTCCAAGCTGGGCTGTGTGCACG
AACCCCCCGTTCAGCCCGACCGCTGCGCCTTATCCGGTAACTATCGTCTTGAGTCCAACCCGGTAAGACA
CGACTTATCGCCACTGGCAGCAGCCACTGGTAACAGGATTAGCAGAGCGAGGTATGTAGGCGGTGCTACA
GAGTTCTTGAAGTGGTGGCCTAACTACGGCTACACTAGAAGAACAGTATTTGGTATCTGCGCTCTGCTGA
AGCCAGTTACCTTCGGAAAAAGAGTTGGTAGCTCTTGATCCGGCAAACAAACCACCGCTGGTAGCGGTGG
TTTTTTTGTTTGCAAGCAGCAGATTACGCGCAGAAAAAAAGGATCTCAAGAAGATCCTTTGATCTTTTCT
ACGGGGTCTGACGCTCAGTGGAACGAAAACTCACGTTAAGGGATTTTGGTCATGAGATTATCAAAAAGGA
TCTTCACCTAGATCCTTTTAAATTAAAAATGAAGTTTTAAATCAATCTAAAGTATATATGAGTAAACTTG
GTCTGACAGTTACCAATGCTTAATCAGTGAGGCACCTATCTCAGCGATCTGTCTATTTCGTTCATCCATA
GTTGCCTGACTCCCCGTCGTGTAGATAACTACGATACGGGAGGGCTTACCATCTGGCCCCAGTGCTGCAA
TGATACCGCGAGACCCACGCTCACCGGCTCCAGATTTATCAGCAATAAACCAGCCAGCCGGAAGGGCCGA
GCGCAGAAGTGGTCCTGCAACTTTATCCGCCTCCATCCAGTCTATTAATTGTTGCCGGGAAGCTAGAGTA
AGTAGTTCGCCAGTTAATAGTTTGCGCAACGTTGTTGCCATTGCTACAGGCATCGTGGTGTCACGCTCGT
CGTTTGGTATGGCTTCATTCAGCTCCGGTTCCCAACGATCAAGGCGAGTTACATGATCCCCCATGTTGTG
CAAAAAAGCGGTTAGCTCCTTCGGTCCTCCGATCGTTGTCAGAAGTAAGTTGGCCGCAGTGTTATCACTC
ATGGTTATGGCAGCACTGCATAATTCTCTTACTGTCATGCCATCCGTAAGATGCTTTTCTGTGACTGGTG
AGTACTCAACCAAGTCATTCTGAGAATAGTGTATGCGGCGACCGAGTTGCTCTTGCCCGGCGTCAATACG
GGATAATACCGCGCCACATAGCAGAACTTTAAAAGTGCTCATCATTGGAAAACGTTCTTCGGGGCGAAAA
CTCTCAAGGATCTTACCGCTGTTGAGATCCAGTTCGATGTAACCCACTCGTGCACCCAACTGATCTTCAG
CATCTTTTACTTTCACCAGCGTTTCTGGGTGAGCAAAAACAGGAAGGCAAAATGCCGCAAAAAAGGGAAT
AAGGGCGACACGGAAATGTTGAATACTCATACTCTTCCTTTTTCAATATTATTGAAGCATTTATCAGGGT
TATTGTCTCATGAGCGGATACATATTTGAATGTATTTAGAAAAATAAACAAATAGGGGTTCCGCGCACAT
TTCCCCGAAAAGTGCCACCTGACG
